Addgene plasmid #128270: pMTG01-Amp-FRT
Purpose: Plasmid that produces the following fusion protein: TetR-LOV-TIP
Depositing lab: Gabor Balazsi. Depositing organization: Stony Brook University. Publication: Noise-reducing optogenetic negative-feedback gene circuits in human cells. Guinn MT, Balazsi G. Nucleic Acids Res. 2019 Jul 3. pii: 5527975. doi: 10.1093/nar/gkz556. PubMed 31269201.
Backbone
  Vector backbone: pCB-D2irTN5kwh
  Total vector size (bp): 6570
  Vector type: Mammalian Expression
  Selectable markers: Hygromycin
Growth in bacteria
  Bacterial resistance: Ampicillin, 100 μg/mL
  Growth temperature: 37°C
  Growth strain: DH5alpha
  Copy number: Unknown
Gene/Insert
  Gene/Insert name: TetR-LOV-TIP (alt name: Tetracycline repressor, Light-oxygen-voltage-sensing domain, tet-inhibiting peptide)
  Species: Synthetic
  Promoter: CMV
  Cloning method: Restriction Enzyme; 5′ cloning site BamHI (not destroyed); 3′ cloning site AgeI (not destroyed)
  Sequencing primers: 5′ tttttggctactacacttg
Terms and licenses: Academic/Nonprofit Terms; Industry Terms: Not Available to Industry
Depositor comments: Additional relevant information can be found from this publciation: Nevozhay et al Nat Commun. 2013 Feb 5;4:1451. doi: 10.1038/ncomms2471
How to cite: pMTG01-Amp-FRT was a gift from Gabor Balazsi (Addgene plasmid # 128270 ; http://n2t.net/addgene:128270 ; RRID:Addgene_128270)
