[The description below was written by a language model from this plasmid's Addgene catalogue record and pLannotate feature annotations shown in this document.]
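Description:
pMTG01-Amp-FRT is a 6,570 bp mammalian expression plasmid built on the pCB-D2irTN5kwh backbone. It encodes a synthetic light-responsive regulator, the fusion protein TetR-LOV-TIP. In E. coli it replicates from a high-copy ColE1/pUC-type origin and is selected with ampicillin through a bla cassette. A partial f1 origin and remnants of lac regulatory sequence are also present. The two feature tables, one from the depositor sequence and one from repository sequencing, are the same length and agree apart from a three-base offset in numbering.

The expression unit is driven by the CMV enhancer and immediate-early promoter, followed directly by short matches to tet operator-containing promoters. This suggests that tet operator sites sit downstream of the promoter, so the encoded repressor could bind its own promoter. That arrangement fits the negative-feedback circuit design named in the associated publication title. The automated annotation labels the coding region as an rtTA3 fragment, an SV40 nuclear localization signal and miniSOG. These calls most plausibly reflect sequence similarity to the TetR moiety and to the flavin-binding LOV domain, not the presence of those exact parts. The short tet-inhibiting peptide (TIP) is not annotated separately. A WPRE and bGH polyadenylation signal follow the coding sequence to enhance transcript processing and expression.

Downstream, an FRT site sits immediately ahead of a hygromycin resistance gene that has no full annotated promoter of its own, followed by an SV40 poly(A) signal. This layout is typical of vectors for FLP-mediated integration into a genomic FRT landing site, where correct insertion activates hygromycin resistance. The plasmid is suited to making stable, single-copy human cell lines for optogenetic control of gene expression and studies of expression noise.
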