Features (pLannotate 1.2.2; 23 found; start..end, strand, type, name):
     28..80      -  misc_feature   bom (fragment): basis of mobility region from pBR322
    235..614     +  enhancer       CMV enhancer: human cytomegalovirus immediate early enhancer
    615..813     +  promoter       CMV promoter: human cytomegalovirus (CMV) immediate early promoter
    812..833     +  promoter       PLtetO-1 promoter (fragment): modified phage lambda PL promoter with tet operator sites (Lutz and Bujard, 1997)
    839..858     +  promoter       tight TRE promoter (fragment): Tet-responsive promoter PTight, consisting of seven tet operator sequences followed by the minimal CMV promoter
    954..1573    +  CDS            rtTA3 (fragment): reverse tetracycline transactivator 3 activates expression from Tet-responsive promoters in the presence of doxycycline
   1572..1590    +  CDS            SV40 NLS (fragment): nuclear localization signal of SV40 (simian virus 40) large T antigen
   1632..1949    +  CDS            miniSOG: miniSOG is a basic (constitutively fluorescent) cyan fluorescent protein published in 2011, derived from Arabidopsis thaliana. It requires the cofactor flavin for fluorescence.
   2096..2484    +  misc_feature   WPRE: woodchuck hepatitis virus posttranscriptional regulatory element
   2528..2752    +  polyA_signal   bGH poly(A) signal: bovine growth hormone polyadenylation signal
   2756..2777    +  promoter       SV40 promoter (fragment): SV40 enhancer and early promoter
   2798..3031    +  rep_origin     f1 ori (fragment) (sequence partly withheld): f1 bacteriophage origin of replication; arrow indicates direction of (+) strand synthesis
   3036..3083    +  protein_bind   FRT: FLP-mediated recombination occurs in the 8-bp core sequence TCTAGAAA (Turan and Bode, 2011). FLP recombinase from the Saccharomyces cerevisiae 2μ plasmid
   3091..4113    +  CDS            HygR: aminoglycoside phosphotransferase from E. coli; aph(4)-Ia; confers resistance to hygromycin
   4123..4248    +  CDS            ble (fragment): BLE_KLEPN - Experimental evidence at protein level: Swiss-Prot protein existence level 1. Binding protein with a strong affinity to the bleomycin family of antibiotics. Binds to CL990; an antimitotic-antibiotic compound. From Klebsiella pneumoniae.
   4243..4364    +  polyA_signal   SV40 poly(A) signal: SV40 polyadenylation signal
   4437..4453    -  protein_bind   lac operator: The lac repressor binds to the lac operator to inhibit transcription in E. coli. This inhibition can be relieved by adding lactose or isopropyl-β-D-thiogalactopyranoside (IPTG). lac repressor encoded by lacI
   4461..4491    -  promoter       lac promoter: promoter for the E. coli lac operon
   4506..4527    -  protein_bind   CAP binding site: CAP binding activates transcription in the presence of cAMP. E. coli catabolite activator protein
   4540..4632    -  CDS            lacI (fragment): lac repressor; lacI; The lac repressor binds to the lac operator to inhibit transcription in E. coli. This inhibition can be relieved by adding lactose or isopropyl-β-D-thiogalactopyranoside (IPTG).
   4815..5403    -  rep_origin     ori: high-copy-number ColE1/pMB1/pBR322/pUC origin of replication
   5574..6434    -  CDS            AmpR: β-lactamase; bla; confers resistance to ampicillin, carbenicillin, and related antibiotics
   6435..6539    -  promoter       AmpR promoter: bla
>Addgene plasmid #128270 | pMTG01-Amp-FRT | depositor full sequence | sequence record 245686 | pMTG01-Amp-FRT sequence 6570 bps
GACGGATCGGGAGATCTCCCGATCCCCTATGGTGCACTCTCAGTACAATCTGCTCTGATGCCGCATAGTT
AAGCCAGTATCTGCTCCCTGCTTGTGTGTTGGAGGTCGCTGAGTAGTGCGCGAGCAAAATTTAAGCTACA
ACAAGGCAAGGCTTGACCGACAATTGCATGAAGAATCTGCTTAGGGTTAGGCGTTTTGCGCTGCTTCGCG
ATGTACGGGCCAGATATACGCGTTGACATTGATTATTGACTAGTTATTAATAGTAATCAATTACGGGGTC
ATTAGTTCATAGCCCATATATGGAGTTCCGCGTTACATAACTTACGGTAAATGGCCCGCCTGGCTGACCG
CCCAACGACCCCCGCCCATTGACGTCAATAATGACGTATGTTCCCATAGTAACGCCAATAGGGACTTTCC
ATTGACGTCAATGGGTGGAGTATTTACGGTAAACTGCCCACTTGGCAGTACATCAAGTGTATCATATGCC
AAGTACGCCCCCTATTGACGTCAATGACGGTAAATGGCCCGCCTGGCATTATGCCCAGTACATGACCTTA
TGGGACTTTCCTACTTGGCAGTACATCTACGTATTAGTCATCGCTATTACCATGGTGATGCGGTTTTGGC
AGTACATCAATGGGCGTGGATAGCGGTTTGACTCACGGGGATTTCCAAGTCTCCACCCCATTGACGTCAA
TGGGAGTTTGTTTTGGCACCAAAATCAACGGGACTTTCCAAAATGTCGTAACAACTCCGCCCCATTGACG
CAAATGGGCGGTAGGCGTGTACGGTGGGAGGTCTATATAAGCATCCCTATCAGTGATAGAGATCAGATCT
CCCTATCAGTGATAGAGAGCTGTTTTGACCTCCATAGAAGACACCGGGACCGATCCAGCCTCCGGACTCT
AGCGTTTAAACTTAAGCTTGGTACCCGGGGATCCACCATGGGTTCTAGACTGGACAAGAGCAAAGTCATA
AACTCTGCTCTGGAATTACTCAATGAAGTCGGTATCGAAGGCCTGACGACAAGGAAACTCGCTCAAAAGC
TGGGAGTTGAGCAGCCTACCCTGTACTGGCACGTGAAGAACAAGCGGGCCCTGCTCGATGCCCTGGCAAT
CGAGATGCTGGACAGGCATCATACCCACTTCTGCCCCCTGGAAGGCGAGTCATGGCAAGACTTTCTGCGG
AACAACGCCAAGTCATTCCGCTGTGCTCTCCTCTCACATCGCGACGGGGCTAAAGTGCATCTCGGCACCC
GCCCAACAGAGAAACAGTACGAAACCCTGGAAAATCAGCTCGCGTTCCTGTGTCAGCAAGGCTTCTCCCT
GGAGAACGCACTGTACGCTCTGTCCGCCGTGGGCCACTTTACACTGGGCTGCGTATTGGAGGATCAGGAG
CATCAAGTAGCAAAAGAGGAAAGAGAGACACCTACCACCGATTCTATGCCCCCACTTCTGAGACAAGCAA
TTGAGCTGTTCGACCATCAGGGAGCCGAACCTGCCTTCCTTTTCGGCCTGGAACTAATCATATGTGGCCT
GGAGAAACAGCTAAAGTGCGAAAGCGGCGGGCCAAAAAAGAAGAGAAAGGCTAGCGGCGCCGGCGCCTTT
TTGGCTACTACACTTGAACGTATTGAGAAGAACTTTGTCATTACTGACCCAAGGTTGCCAGATAATCCCA
TTATATTCGCGTCCGATAGTTTCTTGCAGTTGACAGAATATAGCCGTGAAGAAATTTTGGGAAGAAACTG
CAGGTTTCTACAAGGTCCTGAAACTGATCGCGCGACAGTGAGAAAAATTAGAGATGCCATAGATAACCAA
ACAGAGGTCACTGTTCAGCTGATTAATTATACAAAGAGTGGTAAAAAGTTCTGGAACCTCTTTCACTTGC
AGCCTATGCGAGATCAGAAGGGAGATGTCCAGTACTTTATTGGGGTTCAGTTGGATGGAACTGAGCATGT
CCGAGATGCTGCCGAGAGAGAGGGCGTGATGCTGGCCAAGAAGACCGCCGAGAACATCGACGAGGCCGCC
TGGACCTGGAACGCCTACGCCTTCGCCGCCCCCTCCGGCGGCGGCTCCTAAACCGGTGCGGCCGCAATCA
ACCTCTGGATTACAAAATTTGTGAAAGATTGACTGGTATTCTTAACTATGTTGCTCCTTTTACGCTATGT
GGATACGCTGCTTTAATGCCTTTGTATCATGCTATTGCTTCCCGTATGGCTTTCATTTTCTCCTCCTTGT
ATAAATCCTGGTTGCTGTCTCTTTATGAGGAGTTGTGGCCCGTTGTCAGGCAACGTGGCGTGGTGTGCAC
TGTGTTTGCTGACGCAACCCCCACTGGTTGGGGCATTGCCACCACCTGTCAGCTCCTTTCCGGGACTTTC
GCTTTCCCCCTCCCTATTGCCACGGCGGAACTCATCGCCGCCTGCCTTGCCCGCTGCTGGACAGGGGCTC
GGCTGTTGGGCACTGACAATTCCGTGGTGTTGTCCTCGAGTCTAGAGGGCCCGTTTAAACCCGCTGATCA
GCCTCGACTGTGCCTTCTAGTTGCCAGCCATCTGTTGTTTGCCCCTCCCCCGTGCCTTCCTTGACCCTGG
AAGGTGCCACTCCCACTGTCCTTTCCTAATAAAATGAGGAAATTGCATCGCATTGTCTGAGTAGGTGTCA
TTCTATTCTGGGGGGTGGGGTGGGGCAGGACAGCAAGGGGGAGGATTGGGAAGACAATAGCAGGCATGCT
GGGGATGCGGTGGGCTCTATGGCTTCTGAGGCGGAAAGAACCAGCTGGGGCTCTAGGGGGTATCCCC
[124 nt withheld, positions 2798-2921]
C
[91 nt withheld, positions 2923-3013]
AGGGTGATGGTTCACGTACCTAGAAGTTCCTATTCCGAAGTTCCTATTCTCTAGAAAGTATAGGAACTTC
CTTGGCCAAAAAGCCTGAACTCACCGCGACGTCTGTCGAGAAGTTTCTGATCGAAAAGTTCGACAGCGTC
TCCGACCTGATGCAGCTCTCGGAGGGCGAAGAATCTCGTGCTTTCAGCTTCGATGTAGGAGGGCGTGGAT
ATGTCCTGCGGGTAAATAGCTGCGCCGATGGTTTCTACAAAGATCGTTATGTTTATCGGCACTTTGCATC
GGCCGCGCTCCCGATTCCGGAAGTGCTTGACATTGGGGAATTCAGCGAGAGCCTGACCTATTGCATCTCC
CGCCGTGCACAGGGTGTCACGTTGCAAGACCTGCCTGAAACCGAACTGCCCGCTGTTCTGCAGCCGGTCG
CGGAGGCCATGGATGCGATCGCTGCGGCCGATCTTAGCCAGACGAGCGGGTTCGGCCCATTCGGACCGCA
AGGAATCGGTCAATACACTACATGGCGTGATTTCATATGCGCGATTGCTGATCCCCATGTGTATCACTGG
CAAACTGTGATGGACGACACCGTCAGTGCGTCCGTCGCGCAGGCTCTCGATGAGCTGATGCTTTGGGCCG
AGGACTGCCCCGAAGTCCGGCACCTCGTGCACGCGGATTTCGGCTCCAACAATGTCCTGACGGACAATGG
CCGCATAACAGCGGTCATTGACTGGAGCGAGGCGATGTTCGGGGATTCCCAATACGAGGTCGCCAACATC
TTCTTCTGGAGGCCGTGGTTGGCTTGTATGGAGCAGCAGACGCGCTACTTCGAGCGGAGGCATCCGGAGC
TTGCAGGATCGCCGCGGCTCCGGGCGTATATGCTCCGCATTGGTCTTGACCAACTCTATCAGAGCTTGGT
TGACGGCAATTTCGATGATGCAGCTTGGGCGCAGGGTCGATGCGACGCAATCGTCCGATCCGGAGCCGGG
ACTGTCGGGCGTACACAAATCGCCCGCAGAAGCGCGGCCGTCTGGACCGATGGCTGTGTAGAAGTACTCG
CCGATAGTGGAAACCGACGCCCCAGCACTCGTCCGAGGGCAAAGGAATAGCACGTACTACGAGATTTCGA
TTCCACCGCCGCCTTCTATGAAAGGTTGGGCTTCGGAATCGTTTTCCGGGACGCCGGCTGGATGATCCTC
CAGCGCGGGGATCTCATGCTGGAGTTCTTCGCCCACCCCAACTTGTTTATTGCAGCTTATAATGGTTACA
AATAAAGCAATAGCATCACAAATTTCACAAATAAAGCATTTTTTTCACTGCATTCTAGTTGTGGTTTGTC
CAAACTCATCAATGTATCTTATCATGTCTGTATACCGTCGACCTCTAGCTAGAGCTTGGCGTAATCATGG
TCATAGCTGTTTCCTGTGTGAAATTGTTATCCGCTCACAATTCCACACAACATACGAGCCGGAAGCATAA
AGTGTAAAGCCTGGGGTGCCTAATGAGTGAGCTAACTCACATTAATTGCGTTGCGCTCACTGCCCGCTTT
CCAGTCGGGAAACCTGTCGTGCCAGCTGCATTAATGAATCGGCCAACGCGCGGGGAGAGGCGGTTTGCGT
ATTGGGCGCTCTTCCGCTTCCTCGCTCACTGACTCGCTGCGCTCGGTCGTTCGGCTGCGGCGAGCGGTAT
CAGCTCACTCAAAGGCGGTAATACGGTTATCCACAGAATCAGGGGATAACGCAGGAAAGAACATGTGAGC
AAAAGGCCAGCAAAAGGCCAGGAACCGTAAAAAGGCCGCGTTGCTGGCGTTTTTCCATAGGCTCCGCCCC
CCTGACGAGCATCACAAAAATCGACGCTCAAGTCAGAGGTGGCGAAACCCGACAGGACTATAAAGATACC
AGGCGTTTCCCCCTGGAAGCTCCCTCGTGCGCTCTCCTGTTCCGACCCTGCCGCTTACCGGATACCTGTC
CGCCTTTCTCCCTTCGGGAAGCGTGGCGCTTTCTCATAGCTCACGCTGTAGGTATCTCAGTTCGGTGTAG
GTCGTTCGCTCCAAGCTGGGCTGTGTGCACGAACCCCCCGTTCAGCCCGACCGCTGCGCCTTATCCGGTA
ACTATCGTCTTGAGTCCAACCCGGTAAGACACGACTTATCGCCACTGGCAGCAGCCACTGGTAACAGGAT
TAGCAGAGCGAGGTATGTAGGCGGTGCTACAGAGTTCTTGAAGTGGTGGCCTAACTACGGCTACACTAGA
AGGACAGTATTTGGTATCTGCGCTCTGCTGAAGCCAGTTACCTTCGGAAAAAGAGTTGGTAGCTCTTGAT
CCGGCAAACAAACCACCGCTGGTAGCGGTGGTTTTTTTGTTTGCAAGCAGCAGATTACGCGCAGAAAAAA
AGGATCTCAAGAAGATCCTTTGATCTTTTCTACGGGGTCTGACGCTCAGTGGAACGAAAACTCACGTTAA
GGGATTTTGGTCATGAGATTATCAAAAAGGATCTTCACCTAGATCCTTTTAAATTAAAAATGAAGTTTTA
AATCAATCTAAAGTATATATGAGTAAACTTGGTCTGACAGTTACCAATGCTTAATCAGTGAGGCACCTAT
CTCAGCGATCTGTCTATTTCGTTCATCCATAGTTGCCTGACTCCCCGTCGTGTAGATAACTACGATACGG
GAGGGCTTACCATCTGGCCCCAGTGCTGCAATGATACCGCGAGACCCACGCTCACCGGCTCCAGATTTAT
CAGCAATAAACCAGCCAGCCGGAAGGGCCGAGCGCAGAAGTGGTCCTGCAACTTTATCCGCCTCCATCCA
GTCTATTAATTGTTGCCGGGAAGCTAGAGTAAGTAGTTCGCCAGTTAATAGTTTGCGCAACGTTGTTGCC
ATTGCTACAGGCATCGTGGTGTCACGCTCGTCGTTTGGTATGGCTTCATTCAGCTCCGGTTCCCAACGAT
CAAGGCGAGTTACATGATCCCCCATGTTGTGCAAAAAAGCGGTTAGCTCCTTCGGTCCTCCGATCGTTGT
CAGAAGTAAGTTGGCCGCAGTGTTATCACTCATGGTTATGGCAGCACTGCATAATTCTCTTACTGTCATG
CCATCCGTAAGATGCTTTTCTGTGACTGGTGAGTACTCAACCAAGTCATTCTGAGAATAGTGTATGCGGC
GACCGAGTTGCTCTTGCCCGGCGTCAATACGGGATAATACCGCGCCACATAGCAGAACTTTAAAAGTGCT
CATCATTGGAAAACGTTCTTCGGGGCGAAAACTCTCAAGGATCTTACCGCTGTTGAGATCCAGTTCGATG
TAACCCACTCGTGCACCCAACTGATCTTCAGCATCTTTTACTTTCACCAGCGTTTCTGGGTGAGCAAAAA
CAGGAAGGCAAAATGCCGCAAAAAAGGGAATAAGGGCGACACGGAAATGTTGAATACTCATACTCTTCCT
TTTTCAATATTATTGAAGCATTTATCAGGGTTATTGTCTCATGAGCGGATACATATTTGAATGTATTTAG
AAAAATAAACAAATAGGGGTTCCGCGCACATTTCCCCGAAAAGTGCCACCTGACGTC
