Features (pLannotate 1.2.2; 23 found; start..end, strand, type, name):
     31..83      -  misc_feature   bom (fragment): basis of mobility region from pBR322
    238..617     +  enhancer       CMV enhancer: human cytomegalovirus immediate early enhancer
    618..816     +  promoter       CMV promoter: human cytomegalovirus (CMV) immediate early promoter
    815..836     +  promoter       PLtetO-1 promoter (fragment): modified phage lambda PL promoter with tet operator sites (Lutz and Bujard, 1997)
    842..861     +  promoter       tight TRE promoter (fragment): Tet-responsive promoter PTight, consisting of seven tet operator sequences followed by the minimal CMV promoter
    957..1576    +  CDS            rtTA3 (fragment): reverse tetracycline transactivator 3 activates expression from Tet-responsive promoters in the presence of doxycycline
   1575..1593    +  CDS            SV40 NLS (fragment): nuclear localization signal of SV40 (simian virus 40) large T antigen
   1635..1952    +  CDS            miniSOG: miniSOG is a basic (constitutively fluorescent) cyan fluorescent protein published in 2011, derived from Arabidopsis thaliana. It requires the cofactor flavin for fluorescence.
   2099..2487    +  misc_feature   WPRE: woodchuck hepatitis virus posttranscriptional regulatory element
   2531..2755    +  polyA_signal   bGH poly(A) signal: bovine growth hormone polyadenylation signal
   2759..2780    +  promoter       SV40 promoter (fragment): SV40 enhancer and early promoter
   2801..3034    +  rep_origin     f1 ori (fragment) (sequence partly withheld): f1 bacteriophage origin of replication; arrow indicates direction of (+) strand synthesis
   3039..3086    +  protein_bind   FRT: FLP-mediated recombination occurs in the 8-bp core sequence TCTAGAAA (Turan and Bode, 2011). FLP recombinase from the Saccharomyces cerevisiae 2μ plasmid
   3094..4116    +  CDS            HygR: aminoglycoside phosphotransferase from E. coli; aph(4)-Ia; confers resistance to hygromycin
   4126..4251    +  CDS            ble (fragment): BLE_KLEPN - Experimental evidence at protein level: Swiss-Prot protein existence level 1. Binding protein with a strong affinity to the bleomycin family of antibiotics. Binds to CL990; an antimitotic-antibiotic compound. From Klebsiella pneumoniae.
   4246..4367    +  polyA_signal   SV40 poly(A) signal: SV40 polyadenylation signal
   4440..4456    -  protein_bind   lac operator: The lac repressor binds to the lac operator to inhibit transcription in E. coli. This inhibition can be relieved by adding lactose or isopropyl-β-D-thiogalactopyranoside (IPTG). lac repressor encoded by lacI
   4464..4494    -  promoter       lac promoter: promoter for the E. coli lac operon
   4509..4530    -  protein_bind   CAP binding site: CAP binding activates transcription in the presence of cAMP. E. coli catabolite activator protein
   4543..4635    -  CDS            lacI (fragment): lac repressor; lacI; The lac repressor binds to the lac operator to inhibit transcription in E. coli. This inhibition can be relieved by adding lactose or isopropyl-β-D-thiogalactopyranoside (IPTG).
   4818..5406    -  rep_origin     ori: high-copy-number ColE1/pMB1/pBR322/pUC origin of replication
   5577..6437    -  CDS            AmpR: β-lactamase; bla; confers resistance to ampicillin, carbenicillin, and related antibiotics
   6438..6542    -  promoter       AmpR promoter: bla
>Addgene plasmid #128270 | pMTG01-Amp-FRT | addgene full sequence | sequence record 251916 | Addgene NGS Result
GTCGACGGATCGGGAGATCTCCCGATCCCCTATGGTGCACTCTCAGTACAATCTGCTCTGATGCCGCATA
GTTAAGCCAGTATCTGCTCCCTGCTTGTGTGTTGGAGGTCGCTGAGTAGTGCGCGAGCAAAATTTAAGCT
ACAACAAGGCAAGGCTTGACCGACAATTGCATGAAGAATCTGCTTAGGGTTAGGCGTTTTGCGCTGCTTC
GCGATGTACGGGCCAGATATACGCGTTGACATTGATTATTGACTAGTTATTAATAGTAATCAATTACGGG
GTCATTAGTTCATAGCCCATATATGGAGTTCCGCGTTACATAACTTACGGTAAATGGCCCGCCTGGCTGA
CCGCCCAACGACCCCCGCCCATTGACGTCAATAATGACGTATGTTCCCATAGTAACGCCAATAGGGACTT
TCCATTGACGTCAATGGGTGGAGTATTTACGGTAAACTGCCCACTTGGCAGTACATCAAGTGTATCATAT
GCCAAGTACGCCCCCTATTGACGTCAATGACGGTAAATGGCCCGCCTGGCATTATGCCCAGTACATGACC
TTATGGGACTTTCCTACTTGGCAGTACATCTACGTATTAGTCATCGCTATTACCATGGTGATGCGGTTTT
GGCAGTACATCAATGGGCGTGGATAGCGGTTTGACTCACGGGGATTTCCAAGTCTCCACCCCATTGACGT
CAATGGGAGTTTGTTTTGGCACCAAAATCAACGGGACTTTCCAAAATGTCGTAACAACTCCGCCCCATTG
ACGCAAATGGGCGGTAGGCGTGTACGGTGGGAGGTCTATATAAGCATCCCTATCAGTGATAGAGATCAGA
TCTCCCTATCAGTGATAGAGAGCTGTTTTGACCTCCATAGAAGACACCGGGACCGATCCAGCCTCCGGAC
TCTAGCGTTTAAACTTAAGCTTGGTACCCGGGGATCCACCATGGGTTCTAGACTGGACAAGAGCAAAGTC
ATAAACTCTGCTCTGGAATTACTCAATGAAGTCGGTATCGAAGGCCTGACGACAAGGAAACTCGCTCAAA
AGCTGGGAGTTGAGCAGCCTACCCTGTACTGGCACGTGAAGAACAAGCGGGCCCTGCTCGATGCCCTGGC
AATCGAGATGCTGGACAGGCATCATACCCACTTCTGCCCCCTGGAAGGCGAGTCATGGCAAGACTTTCTG
CGGAACAACGCCAAGTCATTCCGCTGTGCTCTCCTCTCACATCGCGACGGGGCTAAAGTGCATCTCGGCA
CCCGCCCAACAGAGAAACAGTACGAAACCCTGGAAAATCAGCTCGCGTTCCTGTGTCAGCAAGGCTTCTC
CCTGGAGAACGCACTGTACGCTCTGTCCGCCGTGGGCCACTTTACACTGGGCTGCGTATTGGAGGATCAG
GAGCATCAAGTAGCAAAAGAGGAAAGAGAGACACCTACCACCGATTCTATGCCCCCACTTCTGAGACAAG
CAATTGAGCTGTTCGACCATCAGGGAGCCGAACCTGCCTTCCTTTTCGGCCTGGAACTAATCATATGTGG
CCTGGAGAAACAGCTAAAGTGCGAAAGCGGCGGGCCAAAAAAGAAGAGAAAGGCTAGCGGCGCCGGCGCC
TTTTTGGCTACTACACTTGAACGTATTGAGAAGAACTTTGTCATTACTGACCCAAGGTTGCCAGATAATC
CCATTATATTCGCGTCCGATAGTTTCTTGCAGTTGACAGAATATAGCCGTGAAGAAATTTTGGGAAGAAA
CTGCAGGTTTCTACAAGGTCCTGAAACTGATCGCGCGACAGTGAGAAAAATTAGAGATGCCATAGATAAC
CAAACAGAGGTCACTGTTCAGCTGATTAATTATACAAAGAGTGGTAAAAAGTTCTGGAACCTCTTTCACT
TGCAGCCTATGCGAGATCAGAAGGGAGATGTCCAGTACTTTATTGGGGTTCAGTTGGATGGAACTGAGCA
TGTCCGAGATGCTGCCGAGAGAGAGGGCGTGATGCTGGCCAAGAAGACCGCCGAGAACATCGACGAGGCC
GCCTGGACCTGGAACGCCTACGCCTTCGCCGCCCCCTCCGGCGGCGGCTCCTAAACCGGTGCGGCCGCAA
TCAACCTCTGGATTACAAAATTTGTGAAAGATTGACTGGTATTCTTAACTATGTTGCTCCTTTTACGCTA
TGTGGATACGCTGCTTTAATGCCTTTGTATCATGCTATTGCTTCCCGTATGGCTTTCATTTTCTCCTCCT
TGTATAAATCCTGGTTGCTGTCTCTTTATGAGGAGTTGTGGCCCGTTGTCAGGCAACGTGGCGTGGTGTG
CACTGTGTTTGCTGACGCAACCCCCACTGGTTGGGGCATTGCCACCACCTGTCAGCTCCTTTCCGGGACT
TTCGCTTTCCCCCTCCCTATTGCCACGGCGGAACTCATCGCCGCCTGCCTTGCCCGCTGCTGGACAGGGG
CTCGGCTGTTGGGCACTGACAATTCCGTGGTGTTGTCCTCGAGTCTAGAGGGCCCGTTTAAACCCGCTGA
TCAGCCTCGACTGTGCCTTCTAGTTGCCAGCCATCTGTTGTTTGCCCCTCCCCCGTGCCTTCCTTGACCC
TGGAAGGTGCCACTCCCACTGTCCTTTCCTAATAAAATGAGGAAATTGCATCGCATTGTCTGAGTAGGTG
TCATTCTATTCTGGGGGGTGGGGTGGGGCAGGACAGCAAGGGGGAGGATTGGGAAGACAATAGCAGGCAT
GCTGGGGATGCGGTGGGCTCTATGGCTTCTGAGGCGGAAAGAACCAGCTGGGGCTCTAGGGGGTATCCCC
[124 nt withheld, positions 2801-2924]
C
[91 nt withheld, positions 2926-3016]
AGGGTGATGGTTCACGTACCTAGAAGTTCCTATTCCGAAGTTCCTATTCTCTAGAAAGTATAGGAACTTC
CTTGGCCAAAAAGCCTGAACTCACCGCGACGTCTGTCGAGAAGTTTCTGATCGAAAAGTTCGACAGCGTC
TCCGACCTGATGCAGCTCTCGGAGGGCGAAGAATCTCGTGCTTTCAGCTTCGATGTAGGAGGGCGTGGAT
ATGTCCTGCGGGTAAATAGCTGCGCCGATGGTTTCTACAAAGATCGTTATGTTTATCGGCACTTTGCATC
GGCCGCGCTCCCGATTCCGGAAGTGCTTGACATTGGGGAATTCAGCGAGAGCCTGACCTATTGCATCTCC
CGCCGTGCACAGGGTGTCACGTTGCAAGACCTGCCTGAAACCGAACTGCCCGCTGTTCTGCAGCCGGTCG
CGGAGGCCATGGATGCGATCGCTGCGGCCGATCTTAGCCAGACGAGCGGGTTCGGCCCATTCGGACCGCA
AGGAATCGGTCAATACACTACATGGCGTGATTTCATATGCGCGATTGCTGATCCCCATGTGTATCACTGG
CAAACTGTGATGGACGACACCGTCAGTGCGTCCGTCGCGCAGGCTCTCGATGAGCTGATGCTTTGGGCCG
AGGACTGCCCCGAAGTCCGGCACCTCGTGCACGCGGATTTCGGCTCCAACAATGTCCTGACGGACAATGG
CCGCATAACAGCGGTCATTGACTGGAGCGAGGCGATGTTCGGGGATTCCCAATACGAGGTCGCCAACATC
TTCTTCTGGAGGCCGTGGTTGGCTTGTATGGAGCAGCAGACGCGCTACTTCGAGCGGAGGCATCCGGAGC
TTGCAGGATCGCCGCGGCTCCGGGCGTATATGCTCCGCATTGGTCTTGACCAACTCTATCAGAGCTTGGT
TGACGGCAATTTCGATGATGCAGCTTGGGCGCAGGGTCGATGCGACGCAATCGTCCGATCCGGAGCCGGG
ACTGTCGGGCGTACACAAATCGCCCGCAGAAGCGCGGCCGTCTGGACCGATGGCTGTGTAGAAGTACTCG
CCGATAGTGGAAACCGACGCCCCAGCACTCGTCCGAGGGCAAAGGAATAGCACGTACTACGAGATTTCGA
TTCCACCGCCGCCTTCTATGAAAGGTTGGGCTTCGGAATCGTTTTCCGGGACGCCGGCTGGATGATCCTC
CAGCGCGGGGATCTCATGCTGGAGTTCTTCGCCCACCCCAACTTGTTTATTGCAGCTTATAATGGTTACA
AATAAAGCAATAGCATCACAAATTTCACAAATAAAGCATTTTTTTCACTGCATTCTAGTTGTGGTTTGTC
CAAACTCATCAATGTATCTTATCATGTCTGTATACCGTCGACCTCTAGCTAGAGCTTGGCGTAATCATGG
TCATAGCTGTTTCCTGTGTGAAATTGTTATCCGCTCACAATTCCACACAACATACGAGCCGGAAGCATAA
AGTGTAAAGCCTGGGGTGCCTAATGAGTGAGCTAACTCACATTAATTGCGTTGCGCTCACTGCCCGCTTT
CCAGTCGGGAAACCTGTCGTGCCAGCTGCATTAATGAATCGGCCAACGCGCGGGGAGAGGCGGTTTGCGT
ATTGGGCGCTCTTCCGCTTCCTCGCTCACTGACTCGCTGCGCTCGGTCGTTCGGCTGCGGCGAGCGGTAT
CAGCTCACTCAAAGGCGGTAATACGGTTATCCACAGAATCAGGGGATAACGCAGGAAAGAACATGTGAGC
AAAAGGCCAGCAAAAGGCCAGGAACCGTAAAAAGGCCGCGTTGCTGGCGTTTTTCCATAGGCTCCGCCCC
CCTGACGAGCATCACAAAAATCGACGCTCAAGTCAGAGGTGGCGAAACCCGACAGGACTATAAAGATACC
AGGCGTTTCCCCCTGGAAGCTCCCTCGTGCGCTCTCCTGTTCCGACCCTGCCGCTTACCGGATACCTGTC
CGCCTTTCTCCCTTCGGGAAGCGTGGCGCTTTCTCATAGCTCACGCTGTAGGTATCTCAGTTCGGTGTAG
GTCGTTCGCTCCAAGCTGGGCTGTGTGCACGAACCCCCCGTTCAGCCCGACCGCTGCGCCTTATCCGGTA
ACTATCGTCTTGAGTCCAACCCGGTAAGACACGACTTATCGCCACTGGCAGCAGCCACTGGTAACAGGAT
TAGCAGAGCGAGGTATGTAGGCGGTGCTACAGAGTTCTTGAAGTGGTGGCCTAACTACGGCTACACTAGA
AGAACAGTATTTGGTATCTGCGCTCTGCTGAAGCCAGTTACCTTCGGAAAAAGAGTTGGTAGCTCTTGAT
CCGGCAAACAAACCACCGCTGGTAGCGGTGGTTTTTTTGTTTGCAAGCAGCAGATTACGCGCAGAAAAAA
AGGATCTCAAGAAGATCCTTTGATCTTTTCTACGGGGTCTGACGCTCAGTGGAACGAAAACTCACGTTAA
GGGATTTTGGTCATGAGATTATCAAAAAGGATCTTCACCTAGATCCTTTTAAATTAAAAATGAAGTTTTA
AATCAATCTAAAGTATATATGAGTAAACTTGGTCTGACAGTTACCAATGCTTAATCAGTGAGGCACCTAT
CTCAGCGATCTGTCTATTTCGTTCATCCATAGTTGCCTGACTCCCCGTCGTGTAGATAACTACGATACGG
GAGGGCTTACCATCTGGCCCCAGTGCTGCAATGATACCGCGAGACCCACGCTCACCGGCTCCAGATTTAT
CAGCAATAAACCAGCCAGCCGGAAGGGCCGAGCGCAGAAGTGGTCCTGCAACTTTATCCGCCTCCATCCA
GTCTATTAATTGTTGCCGGGAAGCTAGAGTAAGTAGTTCGCCAGTTAATAGTTTGCGCAACGTTGTTGCC
ATTGCTACAGGCATCGTGGTGTCACGCTCGTCGTTTGGTATGGCTTCATTCAGCTCCGGTTCCCAACGAT
CAAGGCGAGTTACATGATCCCCCATGTTGTGCAAAAAAGCGGTTAGCTCCTTCGGTCCTCCGATCGTTGT
CAGAAGTAAGTTGGCCGCAGTGTTATCACTCATGGTTATGGCAGCACTGCATAATTCTCTTACTGTCATG
CCATCCGTAAGATGCTTTTCTGTGACTGGTGAGTACTCAACCAAGTCATTCTGAGAATAGTGTATGCGGC
GACCGAGTTGCTCTTGCCCGGCGTCAATACGGGATAATACCGCGCCACATAGCAGAACTTTAAAAGTGCT
CATCATTGGAAAACGTTCTTCGGGGCGAAAACTCTCAAGGATCTTACCGCTGTTGAGATCCAGTTCGATG
TAACCCACTCGTGCACCCAACTGATCTTCAGCATCTTTTACTTTCACCAGCGTTTCTGGGTGAGCAAAAA
CAGGAAGGCAAAATGCCGCAAAAAAGGGAATAAGGGCGACACGGAAATGTTGAATACTCATACTCTTCCT
TTTTCAATATTATTGAAGCATTTATCAGGGTTATTGTCTCATGAGCGGATACATATTTGAATGTATTTAG
AAAAATAAACAAATAGGGGTTCCGCGCACATTTCCCCGAAAAGTGCCACCTGAC
